>Addgene plasmid #225754 | CROPseq-multi-v2-mTagBFP2-NLS-BsmBI_entry (pRW1506) | addgene full sequence | sequence record 446063 | Addgene NGS Result
GGGTCTCTCTGGTTAGACCAGATCTGAGCCTGGGAGCTCTCTGGCTAACTAGGGAACCCACTGCTTAAGC
CTCAATAAAGCTTGCCTTGAGTGCTTCAAGTAGTGTGTGCCCGTCTGTTGTGTGACTCTGGTAACTAGAG
ATCCCTCAGACCCTTTTAGTCAGTGTGGAAAATCTCTAGCAGTGGCGCCCGAACAGGGACTTGAAAGCGA
AAGGGAAACCAGAGGAGCTCTCTCGACGCAGGACTCGGCTTGCTGAAGCGCGCACGGCAAGAGGCGAGGG
GCGGCGACTGGTGAGTACGCCAAAAATTTTGACTAGCGGAGGCTAGAAGGAGAGAGATGGGTGCGAGAGC
GTCAGTATTAAGCGGGGGAGAATTAGATCGCGATGGGAAAAAATTCGGTTAAGGCCAGGGGGAAAGAAAA
AATATAAATTAAAACATATAGTATGGGCAAGCAGGGAGCTAGAACGATTCGCAGTTAATCCTGGCCTGTT
AGAAACATCAGAAGGCTGTAGACAAATACTGGGACAGCTACAACCATCCCTTCAGACAGGATCAGAAGAA
CTTAGATCATTATATAATACAGTAGCAACCCTCTATTGTGTGCATCAAAGGATAGAGATAAAAGACACCA
AGGAAGCTTTAGACAAGATAGAGGAAGAGCAAAACAAAAGTAAGACCACCGCACAGCAAGCGGCCGCTGA
TCTTCAGACCTGGAGGAGGAGATATGAGGGACAATTGGAGAAGTGAATTATATAAATATAAAGTAGTAAA
AATTGAACCATTAGGAGTAGCACCCACCAAGGCAAAGAGAAGAGTGGTGCAGAGAGAAAAAAGAGCAGTG
GGAATAGGAGCTTTGTTCCTTGGGTTCTTGGGAGCAGCAGGAAGCACTATGGGCGCAGCGTCAATGACGC
TGACGGTACAGGCCAGACAATTATTGTCTGGTATAGTGCAGCAGCAGAACAATTTGCTGAGGGCTATTGA
GGCGCAACAGCATCTGTTGCAACTCACAGTCTGGGGCATCAAGCAGCTCCAGGCAAGAATCCTGGCTGTG
GAAAGATACCTAAAGGATCAACAGCTCCTGGGGATTTGGGGTTGCTCTGGAAAACTCATTTGCACCACTG
CTGTGCCTTGGAATGCTAGTTGGAGTAATAAATCTCTGGAACAGATTTGGAATCACACGACCTGGATGGA
GTGGGACAGAGAAATTAACAATTACACAAGCTTAATACACTCCTTAATTGAAGAATCGCAAAACCAGCAA
GAAAAGAATGAACAAGAATTATTGGAATTAGATAAATGGGCAAGTTTGTGGAATTGGTTTAACATAACAA
ATTGGCTGTGGTATATAAAATTATTCATAATGATAGTAGGAGGCTTGGTAGGTTTAAGAATAGTTTTTGC
TGTACTTTCTATAGTGAATAGAGTTAGGCAGGGATATTCACCATTATCGTTTCAGAATCTTGAGACAAAT
GGCAGTATTCATCCACAATTTTAAAAGAAAAGGGGGGATTGGGGGGTACAGTGCAGGGGAAAGAATAGTA
GACATAATAGCAACAGACATACAAACTAAAGAATTACAAAAACAAATTACAAAAATTCAAAATTTTCGGG
TTTATTACAGGGACAGCAGAGATCCACTTTGGCGCCGGCTCGAGGGGGCCCGGGTGCAAAGATGGATAAA
GTTTTAAACAGAGAGGAATCTTTGCAGCTAATGGACCTTCTAGGTCTTGAAAGGAGTGGGAATTGGCTCC
GGTGCCCGTCAGTGGGCAGAGCGCACATCGCCCACAGTCCCCGAGAAGTTGGGGGGAGGGGTCGGCAATT
GATCCGGTGCCTAGAGAAGGTGGCGCGGGGTAAACTGGGAAAGTGATGTCGTGTACTGGCTCCGCCTTTT
TCCCGAGGGTGGGGGAGAACCGTATATAAGTGCAGTAGTCGCCGTGAACGTTCTTTTTCGCAACGGGTTT
GCCGCCAGAACACAGGTAAGTGCCGTGTGTGGTTCCCGCGGGCCTGGCCTCTTTACGGGTTATGGCCCTT
GCGTGCCTTGAATTACTTCCACCTGGCTGCAGTACGTGATTCTTGATCCCGAGCTTCGGGTTGGAAGTGG
GTGGGAGAGTTCGAGGCCTTGCGCTTAAGGAGCCCCTTCGCCTCGTGCTTGAGTTGAGGCCTGGCCTGGG
CGCTGGGGCCGCCGCGTGCGAATCTGGTGGCACCTTCGCGCCTGTCTCGCTGCTTTCGATAAGTCTCTAG
CCATTTAAAATTTTTGATGACCTGCTGCGACGCTTTTTTTCTGGCAAGATAGTCTTGTAAATGCGGGCCA
AGATCTGCACACTGGTATTTCGGTTTTTGGGGCCGCGGGCGGCGACGGGGCCCGTGCGTCCCAGCGCACA
TGTTCGGCGAGGCGGGGCCTGCGAGCGCGGCCACCGAGAATCGGACGGGGGTAGTCTCAAGCTGGCCGGC
CTGCTCTGGTGCCTGGCCTCGCGCCGCCGTGTATCGCCCCGCCCTGGGCGGCAAGGCTGGCCCGGTCGGC
ACCAGTTGCGTGAGCGGAAAGATGGCCGCTTCCCGGCCCTGCTGCAGGGAGCTCAAAATGGAGGACGCGG
CGCTCGGGAGAGCGGGCGGGTGAGTCACCCACACAAAGGAAAAGGGCCTTTCCGTCCTCAGCCGTCGCTT
CATGTGACTCCACGGAGTACCGGGCGCCGTCCAGGCACCTCGATTAGTTCTCGAGCTTTTGGAGTACGTC
GTCTTTAGGTTGGGGGGAGGGGTTTTATGCGATGGAGTTTCCCCACACTGAGTGGGTGGAGACTGAAGTT
AGGCCAGCTTGGCACTTGATGTAATTCTCCTTGGAATTTGCCCTTTTTGAGTTTGGATCTTGGTTCATTC
TCAAGCCTCAGACAGTGGTTCAAAGTTTTTTTCTTCCATTTCAGGTGTCGTGACGTACGGCCACCATGGT
GTCTAAGGGCGAAGAGCTGATTAAGGAGAACATGCACATGAAGCTGTACATGGAGGGCACCGTGGACAAC
CATCACTTCAAGTGCACATCCGAGGGCGAAGGCAAGCCCTACGAGGGCACCCAGACCATGAGAATCAAGG
TGGTCGAGGGCGGCCCTCTCCCCTTCGCCTTCGACATCCTGGCTACTAGCTTCCTCTACGGCAGCAAGAC
CTTCATCAACCACACCCAGGGCATCCCCGACTTCTTCAAGCAGTCCTTCCCTGAGGGCTTCACATGGGAG
AGAGTCACCACATACGAGGACGGGGGCGTGCTGACCGCTACCCAGGACACCAGCCTCCAGGACGGCTGCC
TCATCTACAACGTCAAGATCAGAGGGGTGAACTTCACATCCAACGGCCCTGTGATGCAGAAGAAAACACT
CGGCTGGGAGGCCTTCACCGAAACGCTGTACCCCGCTGACGGCGGCCTGGAAGGCAGAAACGACATGGCC
CTGAAGCTCGTGGGCGGGAGCCATCTGATCGCAAACGCCAAGACCACATATAGATCCAAGAAACCCGCTA
AGAACCTCAAGATGCCTGGCGTCTACTATGTGGACTACAGACTGGAAAGAATCAAGGAGGCCAACAACGA
GACCTACGTCGAGCAGCACGAGGTGGCAGTGGCCAGATACTGCGACCTCCCTAGCAAACTGGGGCACAAG
CTTAATAGCGGTGGCAGCAAGCGAACCGCTGACGGAAGCGAGTTTGAACCCAAGAAAAAGAGAAAAGTTT
AAACGCGTTAAGTCGACAATCAACCTCTGGATTACAAAATTTGTGAAAGATTGACTGGTATTCTTAACTA
TGTTGCTCCTTTTACGCTATGTGGATACGCTGCTTTAATGCCTTTGTATCATGCTATTGCTTCCCGTATG
GCTTTCATTTTCTCCTCCTTGTATAAATCCTGGTTGCTGTCTCTTTATGAGGAGTTGTGGCCCGTTGTCA
GGCAACGTGGCGTGGTGTGCACTGTGTTTGCTGACGCAACCCCCACTGGTTGGGGCATTGCCACCACCTG
TCAGCTCCTTTCCGGGACTTTCGCTTTCCCCCTCCCTATTGCCACGGCGGAACTCATCGCCGCCTGCCTT
GCCCGCTGCTGGACAGGGGCTCGGCTGTTGGGCACTGACAATTCCGTGGTGTTGTCGGGGAAATCATCGT
CCTTTCCTTGGCTGCTCGCCTGTGTTGCCACCTGGATTCTGCGCGGGACGTCCTTCTGCTACGTCCCTTC
GGCCCTCAATCCAGCGGACCTTCCTTCCCGCGGCCTGCTGCCGGCTCTGCGGCCTCTTCCGCGTGTTCGC
CTTCGCCCTCAGACGAGTCGGATCTCCCTTTGGGCCGCCTCCCCGCGTCGACTTTAAGACCAATGACTTA
CAAGGCAGCTGTAGATCTTAGCCACTTTTTAAAAGAAAAGGGGGGACTGGAAGGGCTAATTCACTCCCAA
CGAAGAGAAGATTTCACCATTATCGTTTCAGACCCATTTTTAATACGACTCACTATAGGGAAAAAAAGCA
CCGACTCGGTGCCACTTTTTCAAGTTGATAACGGACTAGCCTTATTTCAACTTGCTATGCTGTTAGAGAC
GTACAAAAAAGAGCAAGAAGCTAAAAAAGATTTAAAAATTATTTTTAGCGCAGTTAATGGAACAGGAACT
AAATTTACCCCAAAAATATTACGTGAATCAGGATATAACGTTATTGAGGTTGAAGAGCATGCATTTGAAG
ATGAAACATTTAAAAATGTTGTAAATCCAAATCCAGAATTTGATCCTGCATGAAAAATACCGCTTGAATA
TGGTATTAAACATGATGCAGATATTATTATTATGAATGACCCAGATGCTGACAGATTTGGAATGGCAATA
AAACATGATGGTCATTTTGTAAGATTAGATGGAAATCAAACAGGACCAATTTTAATTGATTGAAAATTAT
CAAATCTAAAACGCTTAAATAGCATTCCAAAAAATCCGGCTCTATATTCAAGTTTTGTAACAAGTGATTT
GGGTGATAGAATCGCTCATGAAAAATATGGAGTTAATATTGTAAAAACTTTAACTGGATTTAAATGAATG
GGTAGAGAAATTGCTAAAGAAGAAGATAACGGATTAAATTTTGTTTTTGCTTATGAAGAAAGTTATGGAT
ATGTAATTGATGACTCAGCTAGAGATAAAGATGGAATACAAGCTTCTATATTAATAGCAGAGGCTGCTTG
ATTTTATAAAAAACAAAATAAAACATTAGTAGACTATTTAGAAGATTTATTTAAAGAAATGGGTGCATAT
TACACTTTCACTTTAAACTTGAATTTTAAACCAGAAGAAAAGAAATTAAAAATTGAACCATTAATGAAAT
CATTGAGAGCAACACCCTTAACTCAAATTGCTGGACTTAAAGTTGTTAATGTTGAAGACTACATCGATGG
AATGTATAATATGCCAGGACAAGACTTACTAAAATTTTATTTAGAAGATAAGTCATGATTTGCTGTTCGC
CCAAGTGGAACTGAACCTAAACTAAAAATTTATTTTATAGGTGTTGGTGAATCTGTTCAAAACGCTAAAG
TTAAAGTAGACGAAATTATTAAAGAATTAAAATTAAAAATGAATATATAGGAGAAAAAATGAAACTAAAC
AAATATATAGATCACACATTATTAAAACAAGATGCTACGAAAGCTGAAATTAAACAATTATGTGATGAAG
CAATTGAATTTGATTTTGCAACAGTTTGTGTTAATTCATATTGAACAAGCTATTGTAAAGAATTATTAAA
AGGCACAAATGTAGGAATAACAAATGTTGTAGGTTTTCCTCTAGGTGCATGCACAACAGCTACAAAAGCA
TTCGAAGTTTCTGAAGCAATTAAAGATGGTGCAACAGAAATTGATATGGTATTAAATATTGGTGCATTAA
AAGACAAAAATTATGAATTAGTTTTAGAAGACATGAAAGCTGTAAAAAAAGCAGCTGGATCACATGTTGT
TAAATGTATTATGGAAAATTGTTTATTAACAAAAGAAGAAATCATGAAAGCTTGTGAAATAGCTGTTGAA
GCTGGATTAGAATTTGTTAAAACATCAACAGGATTTTCAAAATCAGGTGCAACATTTGAAGATGTTAAAC
TAATGAAGTCAGTTGTTAAAGACAATGCTTTAGTTAAAGCAGCTGGTGGAGTTAGAACATTTGAAGATGC
TCAAAAAATGATTGAAGCAGGAGCTGACCGCTTAGGAACAAGTGGTGGAGTAGCTATTATTAAAGGTGAA
GAAAACAACGCGAGTTACTAAAACTAGCGTTTTTTTATTTTGCTCATTTTTATTAAAAGTTTGCAAAAAG
GAACATAAAAATTCTAATTATTGATACTAAAGTTATTAAAAAGAAGATTTTGGTTGATTTTATAAAGGTC
ATAGAATATAATATTTTAGCATGTGTATTTTGTGTGCTCATTTACAACCGTCTCTGCATTGGCCGGGAAT
CGAACCCGGGCCTCCCGCGTGGCAGGCGAGAATTCTACCACTGAACCACCAATGCCGGTGTTTCGTCCTT
TCCACAAGATATATAAAGCCAAGAAATCGAAATACTTTCAAGTTACGGTAAGCATATGATAGTCCATTTT
AAAACATAATTTTAAAACTGCAAACTACCCAAGAAATTATTACTTTCTACGTCACGTATTTTGTACTAAT
ATCTTTGTGTTTACAGTCAAATTAATTCTAATTATCTCTCTAACAGCCTTGTATCGTATATGCAAATATG
AAGGAATCATGGGAAATAGGCCCTCAAGCTTGGCGTAACTAGATCTTGAGACACTGCTTTTTGCTTGTAC
TGGGTCTCTCTGGTTAGACCAGATCTGAGCCTGGGAGCTCTCTGGCTAACTAGGGAACCCACTGCTTAAG
CCTCAATAAAGCTTGCCTTGAGTGCTTCAAGTAGTGTGTGCCCGTCTGTTGTGTGACTCTGGTAACTAGA
GATCCCTCAGACCCTTTTAGTCAGTGTGGAAAATCTCTAGCAGTACGTATAGTAGTTCATGTCATCTTAT
TATTCAGTATTTATAACTTGCAAAGAAATGAATATCAGAGAGTGAGAGGAACTTGTTTATTGCAGCTTAT
AATGGTTACAAATAAAGCAATAGCATCACAAATTTCACAAATAAAGCATTTTTTTCACTGCATTCTAGTT
GTGGTTTGTCCAAACTCATCAATGTATCTTATCATGTCTGGCTCTAGCTATCCCGCCCCTAACTCCGCCC
ATCCCGCCCCTAACTCCGCCCAGTTCCGCCCATTCTCCGCCCCATGGCTGACTAATTTTTTTTATTTATG
CAGAGGCCGAGGCCGCCTCGGCCTCTGAGCTATTCCAGAAGTAGTGAGGAGGCTTTTTTGGAGGCCTAGG
GACGTACCCAATTCGCCCTATAGTGAGTCGTATTACGCGCGCTCACTGGCCGTCGTTTTACAACGTCGTG
ACTGGGAAAACCCTGGCGTTACCCAACTTAATCGCCTTGCAGCACATCCCCCTTTCGCCAGCTGGCGTAA
TAGCGAAGAGGCCCGCACCGATCGCCCTTCCCAACAGTTGCGCAGCCTGAATGGCGAATGGG
[124 nt withheld, positions 7553-7676]
C
[91 nt withheld, positions 7678-7768]
A
[49 nt withheld, positions 7770-7818]
CCTTTGACGTTGGAGTCCACGTTCTTT
[37 nt withheld, positions 7846-7882]
ACCCTATCTCGGTCTATTCTTTTGATTTATAAGGGATTTTGCCGATTTCGGCCTATTGGTTAAAAAATGA
GCTGATTTAACAAAAATTTAACGCGAATTTTAACAAAATATTAACGCTTACAATTTAGGTGGCACTTTTC
GGGGAAATGTGCGCGGAACCCCTATTTGTTTATTTTTCTAAATACATTCAAATATGTATCCGCTCATGAG
ACAATAACCCTGATAAATGCTTCAATAATATTGAAAAAGGAAGAGTATGAGTATTCAACATTTCCGTGTC
GCCCTTATTCCCTTTTTTGCGGCATTTTGCCTTCCTGTTTTTGCTCACCCAGAAACGCTGGTGAAAGTAA
AAGATGCTGAAGATCAGTTGGGTGCACGAGTGGGTTACATCGAACTGGATCTCAACAGCGGTAAGATCCT
TGAGAGTTTTCGCCCCGAAGAACGTTTTCCAATGATGAGCACTTTTAAAGTTCTGCTATGTGGCGCGGTA
TTATCCCGTATTGACGCCGGGCAAGAGCAACTCGGTCGCCGCATACACTATTCTCAGAATGACTTGGTTG
AGTACTCACCAGTCACAGAAAAGCATCTTACGGATGGCATGACAGTAAGAGAATTATGCAGTGCTGCCAT
AACCATGAGTGATAACACTGCGGCCAACTTACTTCTGACAACGATCGGAGGACCGAAGGAGCTAACCGCT
TTTTTGCACAACATGGGGGATCATGTAACTCGCCTTGATCGTTGGGAACCGGAGCTGAATGAAGCCATAC
CAAACGACGAGCGTGACACCACGATGCCTGTAGCAATGGCAACAACGTTGCGCAAACTATTAACTGGCGA
ACTACTTACTCTAGCTTCCCGGCAACAATTAATAGACTGGATGGAGGCGGATAAAGTTGCAGGACCACTT
CTGCGCTCGGCCCTTCCGGCTGGCTGGTTTATTGCTGATAAATCTGGAGCCGGTGAGCGTGGGTCTCGCG
GTATCATTGCAGCACTGGGGCCAGATGGTAAGCCCTCCCGTATCGTAGTTATCTACACGACGGGGAGTCA
GGCAACTATGGATGAACGAAATAGACAGATCGCTGAGATAGGTGCCTCACTGATTAAGCATTGGTAACTG
TCAGACCAAGTTTACTCATATATACTTTAGATTGATTTAAAACTTCATTTTTAATTTAAAAGGATCTAGG
TGAAGATCCTTTTTGATAATCTCATGACCAAAATCCCTTAACGTGAGTTTTCGTTCCACTGAGCGTCAGA
CCCCGTAGAAAAGATCAAAGGATCTTCTTGAGATCCTTTTTTTCTGCGCGTAATCTGCTGCTTGCAAACA
AAAAAACCACCGCTACCAGCGGTGGTTTGTTTGCCGGATCAAGAGCTACCAACTCTTTTTCCGAAGGTAA
CTGGCTTCAGCAGAGCGCAGATACCAAATACTGTTCTTCTAGTGTAGCCGTAGTTAGGCCACCACTTCAA
GAACTCTGTAGCACCGCCTACATACCTCGCTCTGCTAATCCTGTTACCAGTGGCTGCTGCCAGTGGCGAT
AAGTCGTGTCTTACCGGGTTGGACTCAAGACGATAGTTACCGGATAAGGCGCAGCGGTCGGGCTGAACGG
GGGGTTCGTGCACACAGCCCAGCTTGGAGCGAACGACCTACACCGAACTGAGATACCTACAGCGTGAGCT
ATGAGAAAGCGCCACGCTTCCCGAAGGGAGAAAGGCGGACAGGTATCCGGTAAGCGGCAGGGTCGGAACA
GGAGAGCGCACGAGGGAGCTTCCAGGGGGAAACGCCTGGTATCTTTATAGTCCTGTCGGGTTTCGCCACC
TCTGACTTGAGCGTCGATTTTTGTGATGCTCGTCAGGGGGGCGGAGCCTATGGAAAAACGCCAGCAACGC
GGCCTTTTTACGGTTCCTGGCCTTTTGCTGGCCTTTTGCTCACATGTTCTTTCCTGCGTTATCCCCTGAT
TCTGTGGATAACCGTATTACCGCCTTTGAGTGAGCTGATACCGCTCGCCGCAGCCGAACGACCGAGCGCA
GCGAGTCAGTGAGCGAGGAAGCGGAAGAGCGCCCAATACGCAAACCGCCTCTCCCCGCGCGTTGGCCGAT
TCATTAATGCAGCTGGCACGACAGGTTTCCCGACTGGAAAGCGGGCAGTGAGCGCAACGCAATTAATGTG
AGTTAGCTCACTCATTAGGCACCCCAGGCTTTACACTTTATGCTTCCGGCTCGTATGTTGTGTGGAATTG
TGAGCGGATAACAATTTCACACAGGAAACAGCTATGACCATGATTACGCCAAGCGCGCAATTAACCCTCA
CTAAAGGGAACAAAAGCTGGAGCTGCAAGCTTAAGACATTGATTATTGACTAGTTATTAATAGTAATCAA
TTACGGGGTCATTAGTTCATAGCCCATATATGGAGTTCCGCGTTACATAACTTACGGTAAATGGCCCGCC
TGGCTGACCGCCCAACGACCCCCGCCCATTGACGTCAATAATGACGTATGTTCCCATAGTAACGCCAATA
GGGACTTTCCATTGACGTCAATGGGTGGAGTATTTACGGTAAACTGCCCACTTGGCAGTACATCAAGTGT
ATCATATGCCAAGTACGCCCCCTATTGACGTCAATGACGGTAAATGGCCCGCCTGGCATTATGCCCAGTA
CATGACCTTATGGGACTTTCCTACTTGGCAGTACATCTACGTATTAGTCATCGCTATTACCATGGTGATG
CGGTTTTGGCAGTACATCAATGGGCGTGGATAGCGGTTTGACTCACGGGGATTTCCAAGTCTCCACCCCA
TTGACGTCAATGGGAGTTTGTTTTGGCACCAAAATCAACGGGACTTTCCAAAATGTCGTAACAACTCCGC
CCCATTGACGCAAATGGGCGGTAGGCGTGTACGGTGGGAGGTCTATATAAGCAGCGCGTTTTGCCTGTAC
T
Features (pLannotate 1.2.2; 32 found; start..end, strand, type, name):
      1..181     +  LTR            5' LTR (truncated): truncated 5' long terminal repeat (LTR) from HIV-1
    228..353     +  misc_feature   HIV-1 Ψ: packaging signal of human immunodeficiency virus type 1
    337..700     +  CDS            HIV-1 gag (fragment): gag protein from human immunodeficiency virus 1; gag
    846..1079    +  misc_feature   RRE: The Rev response element (RRE) of HIV-1 allows for Rev-dependent mRNA export from the nucleus to the cytoplasm.
   1489..1606    +  misc_feature   cPPT/CTS: central polypurine tract and central termination sequence of HIV-1
   1672..1738    +  CDS            small t antigen (fragment): SV40 (simian virus 40) small t antigen
   1764..1975    +  promoter       EF-1α core promoter: core promoter for human elongation factor EF-1α
   1976..2914    +  intron         EF-1α intron A: intron upstream of the start codon of human EF-1α
   2936..3646    +  CDS            mTagBFP2: mTagBFP2 is a basic (constitutively fluorescent) blue fluorescent protein published in 2011, derived from Entacmaea quadricolor. It is reported to be a very rapidly-maturing monomer with very low acid sensitivity.
   3728..4316    +  misc_feature   WPRE: woodchuck hepatitis virus posttranscriptional regulatory element
   4312..4422    +  CDS            nef (fragment): NEF_HV1LA - Experimental evidence at protein level: Swiss-Prot protein existence level 1. Extracellular Nef protein targets CD4(+) T-lymphocytes for apoptosis by interacting with CXCR4 surface receptors. From Human immunodeficiency virus type 1 group M subtype B (isolate Lai) (HIV-1).
   4451..4469    +  promoter       T7 promoter: promoter for bacteriophage T7 RNA polymerase
   4478..4544    -  misc_RNA       tracrRNA (fragment): trans-activating CRISPR RNA for the Streptococcus pyogenes CRISPR/Cas9 system
   5589..6248    +  CDS            deoC1: DEOC1_STAAN - Also known as dra. Experimental evidence at protein level: Swiss-Prot protein existence level 1. Catalyzes a reversible aldol reaction between acetaldehyde and D-glyceraldehyde 3-phosphate to generate 2-deoxy-D-ribose 5- phosphate. From Staphylococcus aureus (strain N315).
   6424..6494    -  ncRNA          tRNA: Accession: RF00005 - tRNA
   6505..6745    -  promoter       U6 promoter: RNA polymerase III promoter for human U6 snRNA
   6792..6972    +  LTR            5' LTR (truncated): truncated 5' long terminal repeat (LTR) from HIV-1
   7050..7171    +  polyA_signal   SV40 poly(A) signal: SV40 polyadenylation signal
   7211..7346    +  rep_origin     SV40 ori: SV40 origin of replication
   7367..7385    -  promoter       T7 promoter: promoter for bacteriophage T7 RNA polymerase
   7393..7548    +  CDS            lacZα (fragment): LacZα fragment of β-galactosidase; lacZ fragment
   7553..7981    +  rep_origin     f1 ori (sequence partly withheld): f1 bacteriophage origin of replication; arrow indicates direction of (+) strand synthesis
   8034..8138    +  promoter       AmpR promoter: bla
   8139..8999    +  CDS            AmpR: β-lactamase; bla; confers resistance to ampicillin, carbenicillin, and related antibiotics
   9170..9758    +  rep_origin     ori: high-copy-number ColE1/pMB1/pBR322/pUC origin of replication
   9941..10033   +  CDS            lacI (fragment): lac repressor; lacI; The lac repressor binds to the lac operator to inhibit transcription in E. coli. This inhibition can be relieved by adding lactose or isopropyl-β-D-thiogalactopyranoside (IPTG).
  10046..10067   +  protein_bind   CAP binding site: CAP binding activates transcription in the presence of cAMP. E. coli catabolite activator protein
  10082..10112   +  promoter       lac promoter: promoter for the E. coli lac operon
  10116..10138   +  protein_bind   lac operator (fragment): The lac repressor binds to the lac operator to inhibit transcription in E. coli. This inhibition can be relieved by adding lactose or isopropyl-β-D-thiogalactopyranoside (IPTG). lac repressor encoded by lacI
  10181..10199   +  promoter       T3 promoter: promoter for bacteriophage T3 RNA polymerase
  10227..10606   +  enhancer       CMV enhancer: human cytomegalovirus immediate early enhancer
  10607..10806   +  promoter       CMV promoter: human cytomegalovirus (CMV) immediate early promoter
