[The description below was written by a language model from this plasmid's Addgene catalogue record and pLannotate feature annotations shown in this document.]
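Description:
CROPseq-multi-v2-mTagBFP2-NLS-BsmBI_entry (pRW1506) is an empty lentiviral entry vector for CRISPR screening, derived from CROPseq-multi-Puro (pRW1441) and intended to receive one or more sgRNAs by restriction cloning, with BsmBI as the enzyme implied by the name. It is a third-generation-style HIV-1 transfer plasmid: a CMV enhancer/promoter drives the viral genomic transcript from a truncated 5' LTR, followed by the Ψ packaging signal, a gag fragment, the RRE for Rev-dependent export, and the cPPT/CTS. In bacteria it is maintained through a high-copy ColE1/pUC origin with ampicillin resistance. An f1 ori, an SV40 ori and poly(A) signal, and lac/T3/T7 remnants come from the plasmid backbone.

The Pol II payload is mTagBFP2 expressed from the EF-1α core promoter with intron A and stabilised by a WPRE. According to the record the protein carries a nuclear localisation signal, giving a nuclear blue marker of transduced cells in place of the parental puromycin selection; the NLS itself is not annotated separately.

As in CROPseq designs, the guide cassette sits within the 3' LTR region, here in reverse orientation: a human U6 promoter, a tRNA element and a Cas9 tracrRNA-derived scaffold fragment. These flank a stretch of roughly 2 kb that contains a bacterial deoC-like sequence, which is most likely a stuffer replaced on guide insertion, although the record does not say so. Placement in the LTR means the cassette is copied during reverse transcription and is also carried on the Pol II transcript. The tRNA presumably allows multiple guides to be processed from one U6 transcript. The v2 modification is a T7 promoter inside the 3' LTR, adjacent to the cassette, which makes the construct compatible with guide detection by T7 in vitro transcription in pooled screens.
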