Addgene plasmid #225754: CROPseq-multi-v2-mTagBFP2-NLS-BsmBI_entry (pRW1506)
Purpose: (Empty Backbone) Entry vector to clone sgRNA(s) into the CROPseq-multi-v2 construct with nuclear-localized mTagBFP2-NLS; v2 is compatible with T7 in vitro transcription detection
Depositing lab: Paul Blainey. Depositing organization: Broad Institute. Publication: CROPseq-multi: a versatile solution for multiplexed perturbation and decoding in pooled CRISPR screens. Walton RT, Qin Y, Blainey PC. bioRxiv [Preprint]. 2024 Mar 17:2024.03.17.585235. doi: 10.1101/2024.03.17.585235. PubMed 38558968.
Backbone
  Vector backbone: CROPseq-multi-Puro (pRW1441)
  Modifications to backbone: a T7 promoter is encoded within the 3' LTR
  Vector type: Mammalian Expression, Lentiviral, CRISPR
Growth in bacteria
  Bacterial resistance: Ampicillin, 100 μg/mL
  Growth temperature: 30°C
  Growth strain: NEB Stable
  Copy number: High Copy
Gene/Insert
  Cloning method: Restriction Enzyme
  Sequencing primers: 5′ GGGCTAATTCACTCCCAACGAAG
Terms and licenses: Academic/Nonprofit Terms; Industry Terms: Not Available to Industry
Depositor comments: Please visit https://www.biorxiv.org/content/10.1101/2024.03.17.585235 for bioRxiv preprint.
How to cite: CROPseq-multi-v2-mTagBFP2-NLS-BsmBI_entry (pRW1506) was a gift from Paul Blainey (Addgene plasmid # 225754 ; http://n2t.net/addgene:225754 ; RRID:Addgene_225754)
